>Addgene plasmid #91559 | pHH0103_BZRAP1-3/3 | addgene full sequence | sequence record 192619 | Addgene NGS Result
CTATAAAAATAGGCGTATCACGAGGCCCTTTCGTCTTCAAGAATTCCCGACACCATCGAATGGTGCAAAA
CCTTTCGCGGTATGGCATGATAGCGCCCGGAAGAGAGTCAATTCAGGGTGGTGAATGTGAAACCAGTAAC
GTTATACGATGTCGCAGAGTATGCCGGTGTCTCTTATCAGACCGTTTCCCGCGTGGTGAACCAGGCCAGC
CACGTTTCTGCGAAAACGCGGGAAAAAGTGGAAGCGGCGATGGCGGAGCTGAATTACATTCCCAACCGCG
TGGCACAACAACTGGCGGGCAAACAGTCGTTGCTGATTGGCGTTGCCACCTCCAGTCTGGCCCTGCACGC
GCCGTCGCAAATTGTCGCGGCGATTAAATCTCGCGCCGATCAACTGGGTGCCAGCGTGGTGGTGTCGATG
GTAGAACGAAGCGGCGTCGAAGCCTGTAAAGCGGCGGTGCACAATCTTCTCGCGCAACGCGTCAGTGGGC
TGATCATTAACTATCCGCTGGATGACCAGGATGCCATTGCTGTGGAAGCTGCCTGCACTAATGTTCCGGC
GTTATTTCTTGATGTCTCTGACCAGACACCCATCAACAGTATTATTTTCTCCCATGAAGACGGTACGCGA
CTGGGCGTGGAGCATCTGGTCGCATTGGGTCACCAGCAAATCGCGCTGTTAGCGGGCCCATTAAGTTCTG
TCTCGGCGCGTCTGCGTCTGGCTGGCTGGCATAAATATCTCACTCGCAATCAAATTCAGCCGATAGCGGA
ACGGGAAGGCGACTGGAGTGCCATGTCCGGTTTTCAACAAACCATGCAAATGCTGAATGAGGGCATCGTT
CCCACTGCGATGCTGGTTGCCAACGATCAGATGGCGCTGGGCGCAATGCGCGCCATTACCGAGTCCGGGC
TGCGCGTTGGTGCGGATATCTCGGTAGTGGGATACGACGATACCGAAGACAGCTCATGTTATATCCCGCC
GTTAACCACCATCAAACAGGATTTTCGCCTGCTGGGGCAAACCAGCGTGGACCGCTTGCTGCAACTCTCT
CAGGGCCAGGCGGTGAAGGGCAATCAGCTGTTGCCCGTCTCACTGGTGAAAAGAAAAACCACCCTGGCGC
CCAATACGCAAACCGCCTCTCCCCGCGCGTTGGCCGATTCATTAATGCAGCTGGCACGACAGGTTTCCCG
ACTGGAAAGCGGGCAGTGAGCGCAACGCAATTAATGTAAGTTAGCTCACTCATTAGGCACAATTCTCATG
TTTGACAGCTTATCATCGACTGCACGGTGCACCAATGCTTCTGGCGTCAGGCAGCCATCGGAAGCTGTGG
TATGGCTGTGCAGGTCGTAAATCACTGCATAATTCGTGTCGCTCAAGGCGCACTCCCGTTCTGGATAATG
TTTTTTGCGCCGACATCATAACGGTTCTGGCAAATATTCTGAAATGAGCTGTTGACAATTAATCATCGGC
TCGTATAATGTGTGGAATTGTGAGCGGATAACAATTTCACACAGGAAACAGCCAGTCCGTTTAGGTGTTT
TCACGAGCACTTCACCAACAAGGACCATAGATTATGAAAATCGAAGAACACCATCACCATCACCATTCCA
GCGGTAAGCTTATGTCCCCTATACTAGGTTATTGGAAAATTAAGGGCCTTGTGCAACCCACTCGACTTCT
TTTGGAATATCTTGAAGAAAAATATGAAGAGCATTTGTATGAGCGCGATGAAGGTGATAAATGGCGAAAC
AAAAAGTTTGAATTGGGTTTGGAGTTTCCCAATCTTCCTTATTATATTGATGGTGATGTTAAATTAACAC
AGTCTATGGCCATCATACGTTATATAGCTGACAAGCACAACATGTTGGGTGGTTGTCCAAAAGAGCGTGC
AGAGATTTCAATGCTTGAAGGAGCGGTTTTGGATATTAGATACGGTGTTTCGAGAATTGCATATAGTAAA
GACTTTGAAACTCTCAAAGTTGATTTTCTTAGCAAGCTACCTGAAATGCTGAAAATGTTCGAAGATCGTT
TATGTCATAAAACATATTTAAATGGTGATCATGTAACCCATCCTGACTTCATGTTGTATGACGCTCTTGA
TGTTGTTTTATACATGGACCCAATGTGCCTGGATGCGTTCCCAAAATTAGTTTGTTTTAAAAAACGTATT
GAAGCTATCCCACAAATTGATAAGTACTTGAAATCCAGCAAGTATATAGCATGGCCTTTGCAGGGCTGGC
AAGCCACGTTTGGTGGTGGCGACCATCCTCCAAAATCGGATCTGGAAGTTCTGTTCCAGGGGCCCCTGTC
CAGCGGTCTGGTTCCGCGTGGTTCCGGTACCGCGGCCCAGCCGGCCCATTCTATGGTTGCCGCCTTTGAT
TACAATCCACAGGAATCCTCCCCAAACATGGATGTTGAAGCCGAACTGCCATTTCGTGCCGGTGATGTCA
TTACCGTTTTCGGTGGTATGGATGATGATGGTTTCTATTACGGTGAACTGAATGGTCAACGTGGTCTGGT
TCCATCCAACTTTCTGGAAGGTCCAGGTGCGGCCGCATA
[142 nt withheld, positions 2560-2701]
C
[98 nt withheld, positions 2703-2800]
AGTTTGTACTGGTGACGAAACTCAGTGTCTAGCTAGAGTGGC
[149 nt withheld, positions 2843-2991]
T
[41 nt withheld, positions 2993-3033]
T
[62 nt withheld, positions 3035-3096]
A
[35 nt withheld, positions 3098-3132]
CCTCCCTCAATCGGTTGAATGTCGCCCTTTTGTCTTTGGCGCTGGTAAACCATATGAA
[86 nt withheld, positions 3191-3276]
T
[54 nt withheld, positions 3278-3331]
CTAGCGCCGCCCTATACCTTGTCTGCCTCCCCGCGTTGCGTCGCGGTGCATGGAGCCGGGCCACCTCGAC
CTGAATGGAAGCCGGCGGCACCTCGCTAACGGATTCACCACTCCAAGAATTGGAGCCAATCAATTCTTGC
GGAGAACTGTGAATGCGCAAACCAACCCTTGGCAGAACATATCCATCGCGTCCGCCATCTCCAGCAGCCG
CACGCGGCGCATCTCGGGCAGCGTTGGGTCCTGGCCACGGGTGCGCATGATCGTGCTCCTGTCGTTGAGG
ACCCGGCTAGGCTGGCGGGGTTGCCTTACTGGTTAGCAGAATGAATCACCGATACGCGAGCGAACGTGAA
GCGACTGCTGCTGCAAAACGTCTGCGACCTGAGCAACAACATGAATGGTCTTCGGTTTCCGTGTTTCGTA
AAGTCTGGAAACGCGGAAGTCAGCGCCCTGCACCATTATGTTCCGGATCTGCATCGCAGGATGCTGCTGG
CTACCCTGTGGAACACCTACATCTGTATTAACGAAGCGCTGGCATTGACCCTGAGTGATTTTTCTCTGGT
CCCGCCGCATCCATACCGCCAGTTGTTTACCCTCACAACGTTCCAGTAACCGGGCATGTTCATCATCAGT
AACCCGTATCGTGAGCATCCTCTCTCGTTTCATCGGTATCATTACCCCCATGAACAGAAATCCCCCTTAC
ACGGAGGCATCAGTGACCAAACAGGAAAAAACCGCCCTTAACATGGCCCGCTTTATCAGAAGCCAGACAT
TAACGCTTCTGGAGAAACTCAACGAGCTGGACGCGGATGAACAGGCAGACATCTGTGAATCGCTTCACGA
CCACGCTGATGAGCTTTACCGCAGGATCCGCGAAATTGTAAGCGTTAATATTTTGTTAAAATTCGCGTTA
AATTTTTGTTAAATCAGCTCATTTTTTAACCAATAGGCCGAAATCGGCAAAATCCCTTATAAATCAAAAG
AATAGACCGAGATAGGGT
[37 nt withheld, positions 4330-4366]
AAAGAACGTGGACTCCAACGTCAAAGG
[49 nt withheld, positions 4394-4442]
T
[91 nt withheld, positions 4444-4534]
G
[124 nt withheld, positions 4536-4659]
CGCGGATCCTGCCTCGCGCGTTTCGGTGATGACGGTGAAAACCTCTGACACATGCAGCTCCCGGAGACGG
TCACAGCTTGTCTGTAAGCGGATGCCGGGAGCAGACAAGCCCGTCAGGGCGCGTCAGCGGGTGTTGGCGG
GTGTCGGGGCGCAGCCATGACCCAGTCACGTAGCGATAGCGGAGTGTATACTGGCTTAACTATGCGGCAT
CAGAGCAGATTGTACTGAGAGTGCACCATATGCGGTGTGAAATACCGCACAGATGCGTAAGGAGAAAATA
CCGCATCAGGCGCTCTTCCGCTTCCTCGCTCACTGACTCGCTGCGCTCGGTCGTTCGGCTGCGGCGAGCG
GTATCAGCTCACTCAAAGGCGGTAATACGGTTATCCACAGAATCAGGGGATAACGCAGGAAAGAACATGT
GAGCAAAAGGCCAGCAAAAGGCCAGGAACCGTAAAAAGGCCGCGTTGCTGGCGTTTTTCCATAGGCTCCG
CCCCCCTGACGAGCATCACAAAAATCGACGCTCAAGTCAGAGGTGGCGAAACCCGACAGGACTATAAAGA
TACCAGGGTTTCCCCCTGGAAGCTCCCTCGTGCGCTCTCCTGTTCCGACCCTGCCGCTTACCGGATACCT
GTCCGCCTTTCTCCCTTCGGGAAGCGTGGCGCTTTCTCATAGCTCACGCTGTAGGTATCTCAGTTCGGTG
TAGGTCGTTCGCTCCAAGCTGGGCTGTGTGCACGAACCCCCCGTTCAGCCCGACCGCTGCGCCTTATCCG
GTAACTATCGTCTTGAGTCCAACCCGGTAAGACACGACTTATCGCCACTGGCAGCAGCCACTGGTAACAG
GATTAGCAGAGCGAGGTATGTAGGCGGTGCTACAGAGTTCTTGAAGTGGTGGCCTAACTACGGCTACACT
AGAAGGACAGTATTTGGTATCTGCGCTCTGCTGAAGCCAGTTACCTTCGGAAAAAGAGTTGGTAGCTCTT
GATCCGGCAAACAAACCACCGCTGGTAGCGGTGGTTTTTTTGTTTGCAAGCAGCAGATTACGCGCAGAAA
AAAAGGATCTCAAGAAGATCCTTTGATCTTTTCTACGGGGTCTGACGCTCAGTGGAACGAAAACTCACGT
TAAGGGATTTTGGTCATGAGATTATCAAAAAGGATCTTCACCTAGATCCTTTTAAATTAAAAATGAAGTT
TTAAATCAATCTAAAGTATATATGAGTAAACTTGGTCTGACAGTTACCAATGCTTAATCAGTGAGGCACC
TATCTCAGCGATCTGTCTATTTCGTTCATCCATAGTTGCCTGACTCCCCGTCGTGTAGATAACTACGATA
CGGGAGGGCTTACCATCTGGCCCCAGTGCTGCAATGATACCGCGAGACCCACGCTCACCGGCTCCAGATT
TATCAGCAATAAACCAGCCAGCCGGAAGGGCCGAGCGCAGAAGTGGTCCTGCAACTTTATCCGCCTCCAT
CCAGTCTATTAATTGTTGCCGGGAAGCTAGAGTAAGTAGTTCGCCAGTTAATAGTTTGCGCAACGTTGTT
GCCATTGCTGCAGGCATCGTGGTGTCACGCTCGTCGTTTGGTATGGCTTCATTCAGCTCCGGTTCCCAAC
GATCAAGGCGAGTTACATGATCCCCCATGTTGTGCAAAAAAGCGGTTAGCTCCTTCGGTCCTCCGATCGT
TGTCAGAAGTAAGTTGGCCGCAGTGTTATCACTCATGGTTATGGCAGCACTGCATAATTCTCTTACTGTC
ATGCCATCCGTAAGATGCTTTTCTGTGACTGGTGAGTACTCAACCAAGTCATTCTGAGAATAGTGTATGC
GGCGACCGAGTTGCTCTTGCCCGGCGTCAACACGGGATAATACCGCGCCACATAGCAGAACTTTAAAAGT
GCTCATCATTGGAAAACGTTCTTCGGGGCGAAAACTCTCAAGGATCTTACCGCTGTTGAGATCCAGTTCG
ATGTAACCCACTCGTGCACCCAACTGATCTTCAGCATCTTTTACTTTCACCAGCGTTTCTGGGTGAGCAA
AAACAGGAAGGCAAAATGCCGCAAAAAAGGGAATAAGGGCGACACGGAAATGTTGAATACTCATACTCTT
CCTTTTTCAATATTATTGAAGCATTTATCAGGGTTATTGTCTCATGAGCGGATACATATTTGAATGTATT
TAGAAAAATAAACAAATAGGGGTTCCGCGCACATTTCCCCGAAAAGTGCCACCTGACGTCTAAGAAACCA
TTATTATCATGACATTAAC
Features (pLannotate 1.2.2; 21 found; start..end, strand, type, name):
     49..126     +  promoter       lacIq promoter: lacI (mutant); In the lacIq allele, a single base change in the promoter boosts expression of the lacI gene about 10-fold.
    127..1209    +  CDS            lacI: lac repressor; lacI; The lac repressor binds to the lac operator to inhibit transcription in E. coli. This inhibition can be relieved by adding lactose or isopropyl-β-D-thiogalactopyranoside (IPTG).
   1222..1243    +  protein_bind   CAP binding site: CAP binding activates transcription in the presence of cAMP. E. coli catabolite activator protein
   1262..1279    +  promoter       tet promoter (fragment): E. coli promoter for tetracycline efflux protein gene
   1452..1480    +  promoter       tac promoter: strong E. coli promoter; hybrid between the trp and lac UV5 promoters
   1488..1504    +  protein_bind   lac operator: The lac repressor binds to the lac operator to inhibit transcription in E. coli. This inhibition can be relieved by adding lactose or isopropyl-β-D-thiogalactopyranoside (IPTG). lac repressor encoded by lacI
   1589..1606    +  CDS            6xHis: 6xHis affinity tag
   1622..2275    +  CDS            GST26_SCHJA: Experimental evidence at protein level: Swiss-Prot protein existence level 1. GST isoenzymes appear to play a central role in the parasite detoxification system. Other functions are also suspected including a role in increasing the solubility of haematin in the parasite gut. From Schistosoma japonicum (Blood fluke).
   2318..2557    +  CDS            TSPOAP1 (fragment): RIMB1_HUMAN - Also known as BZRAP1, KIAA0612, RBP1, RIMBP1. Experimental evidence at protein level: Swiss-Prot protein existence level 1. From Homo sapiens (Human).
   2564..2611    +  terminator     fd terminator (sequence withheld): central terminator from bacteriophage fd (Otsuka and Kunisawa, 1982)
   2616..2828    +  CDS            M13 gene III (fragment) (sequence partly withheld): pIII; III; minor coat protein
   2843..3313    +  CDS            M13 gene III (fragment) (sequence partly withheld): pIII; III; minor coat protein
   3335..3405    +  CDS            TcR (fragment): tetracycline efflux protein; tet; confers resistance to tetracycline
   3647..4027    -  CDS            YPB1_ECOLX: Protein predicted: Swiss-Prot protein existence level 4. From Escherichia coli.
   4044..4195    +  CDS            rop (fragment): Rop protein, which maintains plasmids at low copy number; rop
   4231..4659    -  rep_origin     f1 ori (sequence partly withheld): f1 bacteriophage origin of replication; arrow indicates direction of (+) strand synthesis
   4668..4707    +  CDS            rop (fragment): Rop protein, which maintains plasmids at low copy number; rop
   4809..4949    +  misc_feature   bom: basis of mobility region from pBR322
   5135..5722    -  rep_origin     ori: high-copy-number ColE1/pMB1/pBR322/pUC origin of replication
   5893..6753    -  CDS            AmpR: β-lactamase; bla; confers resistance to ampicillin, carbenicillin, and related antibiotics
   6754..6858    -  promoter       AmpR promoter: bla
