[The description below was written by a language model from this plasmid's Addgene catalogue record and pLannotate feature annotations shown in this document.]
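Description:
pHH0103_BZRAP1-3/3 is a bacterial expression plasmid built on the pHH0103 backbone for producing and purifying a single human SH3 domain, the third of three in BZRAP1 (now TSPOAP1, also called RIM-BP1). The roughly 245 bp insert was cloned between SfiI and NotI sites, and the annotated 6.9 kb sequence shows a TSPOAP1 fragment sitting downstream of, and apparently fused to, an N-terminal 6xHis tag and Schistosoma japonicum glutathione S-transferase. The expected product is therefore a His-GST-SH3 fusion that can be captured by either nickel or glutathione affinity. Transcription is driven by the strong hybrid tac promoter with an adjacent lac operator. The plasmid also carries its own lacI gene under the lacIq promoter, so expression is held off by abundant lac repressor until induced with IPTG. A bacteriophage fd terminator follows directly after the insert.

The plasmid replicates in E. coli from a ColE1/pBR322-type origin with the bom region and is selected with ampicillin through the β-lactamase gene. The catalogue lists it as low copy, although the rop gene is annotated only as fragments interrupted by an f1 phage origin. Several features suggest a phagemid ancestry: the f1 origin, two fragments of M13 gene III lying beyond the fd terminator, and remnants of the tetracycline resistance gene and its promoter. The gene III pieces lie after the terminator, and the record does not indicate that they form part of the expressed protein. The construct belongs to a collection used for a systematic survey of binding specificities across the human SH3 domain family, where purified domains of this kind serve as targets for ligand-binding and structural studies.
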