Addgene plasmid #91559: pHH0103_BZRAP1-3/3
Purpose: Protein expression and purification of human SH3 domain construct BZRAP1-3/3
Depositing lab: Sachdev Sidhu. Depositing organization: University of Toronto. Publication: Comprehensive Analysis of the Human SH3 Domain Family Reveals a Wide Variety of Non-canonical Specificities. Teyra J, Huang H, Jain S, Guan X, Dong A, Liu Y, Tempel W, Min J, Tong Y, Kim PM, Bader GD, Sidhu SS. Structure. 2017 Oct 3;25(10):1598-1610.e3. doi: 10.1016/j.str.2017.07.017. Epub 2017 Sep 7. PubMed 28890361.
Backbone
  Vector backbone: pHH0103
  Vector type: Bacterial Expression
Growth in bacteria
  Bacterial resistance: Ampicillin, 100 μg/mL
  Growth temperature: 37°C
  Growth strain: DH5alpha
  Copy number: Low Copy
Gene/Insert
  Gene/Insert name: BZRAP1-3/3
  Species: H. sapiens (human)
  Insert size (bp): 245
  Entrez Gene: TSPOAP1 (a.k.a. BZRAP1, PBR-IP, PRAX-1, PRAX1, RIM-BP1, RIMBP1)
  Cloning method: Restriction Enzyme; 5′ cloning site Sfi1 (unknown if destroyed); 3′ cloning site Not1 (unknown if destroyed)
Terms and licenses: Academic/Nonprofit Terms; Industry Terms: Not Available to Industry
How to cite: pHH0103_BZRAP1-3/3 was a gift from Sachdev Sidhu (Addgene plasmid # 91559 ; http://n2t.net/addgene:91559 ; RRID:Addgene_91559)
