>Addgene plasmid #91559 | pHH0103_BZRAP1-3/3 | depositor partial sequence | sequence record 176047 | insert sequence
GGTACCGAATTCGGATCCGCGCGCTGCATTCTATGGTTGCCGCCTTTGATTACAATCCACAGGAATCCTC
CCCAAACATGGATGTTGAAGCCGAACTGCCATTTCGTGCCGGTGATGTCATTACCGTTTTCGGTGGTATG
GATGATGATGGTTTCTATTACGGTGAACTGAATGGTCAACGTGGTCTGGTTCCATCCAACTTTCTGGAAG
GTCCAGGTGCGGCCGCTAGCTAAGTCGACGAGCTC
